Addgene plasmid #25506: CDY1
Purpose: Bacterial expression for structure determination; may not be full ORF
Depositing lab: Cheryl Arrowsmith. Depositing organization: University of Toronto.
Backbone
  Vector backbone: pET28a-LIC
  Backbone manufacturer: SGC
  Backbone size w/o insert (bp): 7328
  Vector type: Bacterial Expression
Growth in bacteria
  Bacterial resistance: Kanamycin, 50 μg/mL
  Growth temperature: 37°C
  Growth strain: DH5alpha
  Copy number: Low Copy
Gene/Insert
  Gene/Insert name: CDY1 (alt names: PDB: 2FBM; chromodomain protein, Y-linked, 1; CDY, CDY1A)
  Species: H. sapiens (human)
  Insert size (bp): 780
  Entrez Gene: CDY1 (a.k.a. CDY, CDY1A)
  Tag / fusion protein: His (N terminal on insert)
  Cloning method: Restriction Enzyme
  Sequencing primers: 5′ T7; 3′ T7-term
Terms and licenses: Academic/Nonprofit Terms; Industry Terms: Not Available to Industry
Depositor comments: PDB: 2FBM http://www.thesgc.org/structures/2FBM/
How to cite: CDY1 was a gift from Cheryl Arrowsmith (Addgene plasmid # 25506 ; http://n2t.net/addgene:25506 ; RRID:Addgene_25506)
