[The description below was written by a language model from this plasmid's Addgene catalogue record.]
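Description:
CDY1 is a bacterial expression plasmid built on the pET28a-LIC backbone, a ligation-independent-cloning derivative of pET28a produced by a structural genomics group. The backbone is recorded as 7328 bp without insert. The plasmid confers kanamycin resistance, is listed as low copy, and is propagated in a standard cloning strain of E. coli. No feature table accompanies the record, so the origin of replication and promoter are not explicitly stated. The use of T7 and T7-terminator sequencing primers is consistent with the usual pET arrangement, in which the insert sits between a T7 promoter and T7 terminator and is expressed in hosts that supply T7 RNA polymerase.

The insert is a 780 bp fragment of human CDY1 (chromodomain protein, Y-linked, 1; also known as CDY or CDY1A), carrying an N-terminal His tag that allows purification of the recombinant protein by immobilised metal affinity chromatography. The record warns that the insert may not be the full open reading frame, which is typical of constructs trimmed to a well-behaved domain for crystallography; exactly which residues or domain are included is not stated. The cloning method is listed as restriction enzyme, despite the LIC-type backbone.

The stated purpose is bacterial production of CDY1 protein for structure determination, and the depositor links the construct to a deposited Protein Data Bank structure. It is therefore suited to producing purified His-tagged CDY1 fragment for structural, biophysical or biochemical studies. Distribution is limited to academic and nonprofit users.
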