>Addgene plasmid #25506 | CDY1 | depositor partial sequence | sequence record 11910 | Author sequence
AGCACATACAGAGACATTGTAGTGAAGAAAGAGGATGGATTCACCCAGATAGTGCTATCAACTAGATCGA
CAGAAAAAAATGCACTGAATACAGAAGTAATTAAAGAAATAGTTAATGCTCTGAATAGCGCTGCTGCAGA
TGACAGCAAGCTCGTGCTGTTCAGTGCAGCTGGAAGTGTCTTTTGCTGCGGTCTTGATTTTGGGTACTTT
GTGAAGCACTTAAGGAATAACAGAAACACAGCAAGCCTTGAAATGGTGGACACCATCAAGAACTTTGTGA
ATACTTTTATTCAATTTAAAAAGCCTATTGTTGTATCAGTCAATGGCCCTGCGATTGGACTAGGTGCATC
CATCCTGCCTCTTTGTGATCTCGTGTGGGCTAATGAAAAGGCTTGGTTCCAAACCCCTTATACGACCTTT
GGACAGAGTCCAGATGGCTGTTCTTCTATTACATTCCCCAAAATGATGGGTAAAGCATCTGCCAATGAAA
TGTTAATTGCTGGGCGAAAGCTGACAGCAAGGGAGGCATGCGCCAAAGGCCTGGTCTCTCAGGTATTTTT
GACTGGAACTTTCACCCAAGAGGTTATGATTCAAATTAAGGAGCTTGCCTCATACAATCCAATTGTACTG
GAAGAATGTAAGGCCCTCGTTCGCTGTAATATTAAGTTGGAGTTGGAACAGGCCAATGAGAGAGAGTGTG
AGGTGCTGAGGAAGATCTGGAGCTCAGCCCAAGGGATAGAATCCATGTTAAAAATACCTCTGTTGGGATA
TAAAGCAGCC
