>Addgene plasmid #25506 | CDY1 | addgene partial sequence | sequence record 31487 | 25506 with LacI-R
CTGAATTGACTCTCTTCCGGGCGCTATCATGCCATACCGCGAAAGGTTTTGCGCCATTCGATGGTGTCCG
GGATCTCGACGCTCTCCCTTATGCGACTCCTGCATTAGGAAGCAGCCCAGTAGTAGGTTGAGGCCGTTGA
GCACCGCCGCCGCAAGGAATGGTGCATGCAAGGAGATGGCGCCCAACAGTCCCCCGGCCACGGGGCCTGC
CACCATACCCACGCCGAAACAAGCGCTCATGAGCCCGAAGTGGCGAGCCCGATCTTCCCCATCGGTGATG
TCGGCGATATAGGCGCCAGCAACCGCACCTGTGGCGCCGGTGATGCCGGCCACGATGCGTCCGGCGTAGA
GGATCGAGATCTCGATCCCGCGAAATTAATACGACTCACTATAGGGGAATTGTGAGCGGATAACAATTCC
CCTCTAGAAATAATTTTGTTTAACTTTAAGAAGGAGATATACCATGGGCAGCAGCCATCATCATCATCAT
CACAGCAGCGGCCTGGTTCCGCGTGGTAGTAGCACATACAGAGACATTGTAGTGAAGAAAGAGGATGGAT
TCACCCAGATAGTGCTATCAACTAGATCGACAGAAAAAAATGCACTGAATACAGAAGTAATTAAAGAAAT
AGTTAATGCTCTGAATAGCGCTGCTGCAGATGACAGCAAGCTCGTGCTGTTCAGTGCAGCTGGAAGTGTC
TTTTGCTGCGGTCTTGATTTTGGGTACTTTGTGAAGCACTTAAGGAATAACAGAAACACAGCAAGCCTTG
AAATGGTGGACACCATCAAGAACTTTGTGAATACTTTTATTCAATTTAAAAAGCCTATTGTTGTATCAGT
CAATGGCCCTGCGATTGGACTAGGTGCATCCATCCTGCCTCTTTGTGATCTCGTGTGGGCTAATGAAAAG
GCTTGGTTCCAAACCCCTTATACGA
